>Addgene plasmid #54506 | Sirius-N1 | addgene full sequence | sequence record 393242 | Addgene NGS Result
ATTCTCCGCCCCATGGCTGACTAATTTTTTTTATTTATGCAGAGGCCGAGGCCGCCTCGGCCTCTGAGCT
ATTCCAGAAGTAGTGAGGAGGCTTTTTTGGAGGCCTAGGCTTTTGCAAAGATCGATCAAGAGACAGGATG
AGGATCGTTTCGCATGATTGAACAAGATGGATTGCACGCAGGTTCTCCGGCCGCTTGGGTGGAGAGGCTA
TTCGGCTATGACTGGGCACAACAGACAATCGGCTGCTCTGATGCCGCCGTGTTCCGGCTGTCAGCGCAGG
GGCGCCCGGTTCTTTTTGTCAAGACCGACCTGTCCGGTGCCCTGAATGAACTGCAAGACGAGGCAGCGCG
GCTATCGTGGCTGGCCACGACGGGCGTTCCTTGCGCAGCTGTGCTCGACGTTGTCACTGAAGCGGGAAGG
GACTGGCTGCTATTGGGCGAAGTGCCGGGGCAGGATCTCCTGTCATCTCACCTTGCTCCTGCCGAGAAAG
TATCCATCATGGCTGATGCAATGCGGCGGCTGCATACGCTTGATCCGGCTACCTGCCCATTCGACCACCA
AGCGAAACATCGCATCGAGCGAGCACGTACTCGGATGGAAGCCGGTCTTGTCGATCAGGATGATCTGGAC
GAAGAGCATCAGGGGCTCGCGCCAGCCGAACTGTTCGCCAGGCTCAAGGCGAGCATGCCCGACGGCGAGG
ATCTCGTCGTGACCCATGGCGATGCCTGCTTGCCGAATATCATGGTGGAAAATGGCCGCTTTTCTGGATT
CATCGACTGTGGCCGGCTGGGTGTGGCGGACCGCTATCAGGACATAGCGTTGGCTACCCGTGATATTGCT
GAAGAGCTTGGCGGCGAATGGGCTGACCGCTTCCTCGTGCTTTACGGTATCGCCGCTCCCGATTCGCAGC
GCATCGCCTTCTATCGCCTTCTTGACGAGTTCTTCTGAGCGGGACTCTGGGGTTCGAAATGACCGACCAA
GCGACGCCCAACCTGCCATCACGAGATTTCGATTCCACCGCCGCCTTCTATGAAAGGTTGGGCTTCGGAA
TCGTTTTCCGGGACGCCGGCTGGATGATCCTCCAGCGCGGGGATCTCATGCTGGAGTTCTTCGCCCACCC
TAGGGGGAGGCTAACTGAAACACGGAAGGAGACAATACCGGAAGGAACCCGCGCTATGACGGCAATAAAA
AGACAGAATAAAACGCACGGTGTTGGGTCGTTTGTTCATAAACGCGGGGTTCGGTCCCAGGGCTGGCACT
CTGTCGATACCCCACCGAGACCCCATTGGGGCCAATACGCCCGCGTTTCTTCCTTTTCCCCACCCCACCC
CCCAAGTTCGGGTGAAGGCCCAGGGCTCGCAGCCAACGTCGGGGCGGCAGGCCCTGCCATAGCCTCAGGT
TACTCATATATACTTTAGATTGATTTAAAACTTCATTTTTAATTTAAAAGGATCTAGGTGAAGATCCTTT
TTGATAATCTCATGACCAAAATCCCTTAACGTGAGTTTTCGTTCCACTGAGCGTCAGACCCCGTAGAAAA
GATCAAAGGATCTTCTTGAGATCCTTTTTTTCTGCGCGTAATCTGCTGCTTGCAAACAAAAAAACCACCG
CTACCAGCGGTGGTTTGTTTGCCGGATCAAGAGCTACCAACTCTTTTTCCGAAGGTAACTGGCTTCAGCA
GAGCGCAGATACCAAATACTGTTCTTCTAGTGTAGCCGTAGTTAGGCCACCACTTCAAGAACTCTGTAGC
ACCGCCTACATACCTCGCTCTGCTAATCCTGTTACCAGTGGCTGCTGCCAGTGGCGATAAGTCGTGTCTT
ACCGGGTTGGACTCAAGACGATAGTTACCGGATAAGGCGCAGCGGTCGGGCTGAACGGGGGGTTCGTGCA
CACAGCCCAGCTTGGAGCGAACGACCTACACCGAACTGAGATACCTACAGCGTGAGCTATGAGAAAGCGC
CACGCTTCCCGAAGGGAGAAAGGCGGACAGGTATCCGGTAAGCGGCAGGGTCGGAACAGGAGAGCGCACG
AGGGAGCTTCCAGGGGGAAACGCCTGGTATCTTTATAGTCCTGTCGGGTTTCGCCACCTCTGACTTGAGC
GTCGATTTTTGTGATGCTCGTCAGGGGGGCGGAGCCTATGGAAAAACGCCAGCAACGCGGCCTTTTTACG
GTTCCTGGCCTTTTGCTGGCCTTTTGCTCACATGTTCTTTCCTGCGTTATCCCCTGATTCTGTGGATAAC
CGTATTACCGCCATGCATTAGTTATTAATAGTAATCAATTACGGGGTCATTAGTTCATAGCCCATATATG
GAGTTCCGCGTTACATAACTTACGGTAAATGGCCCGCCTGGCTGACCGCCCAACGACCCCCGCCCATTGA
CGTCAATAATGACGTATGTTCCCATAGTAACGCCAATAGGGACTTTCCATTGACGTCAATGGGTGGAGTA
TTTACGGTAAACTGCCCACTTGGCAGTACATCAAGTGTATCATATGCCAAGTACGCCCCCTATTGACGTC
AATGACGGTAAATGGCCCGCCTGGCATTATGCCCAGTACATGACCTTATGGGACTTTCCTACTTGGCAGT
ACATCTACGTATTAGTCATCGCTATTACCATGGTGATGCGGTTTTGGCAGTACATCAATGGGCGTGGATA
GCGGTTTGACTCACGGGGATTTCCAAGTCTCCACCCCATTGACGTCAATGGGAGTTTGTTTTGGCACCAA
AATCAACGGGACTTTCCAAAATGTCGTAACAACTCCGCCCCATTGACGCAAATGGGCGGTAGGCGTGTAC
GGTGGGAGGTCTATATAAGCAGAGCTGGTTTAGTGAACCGTCAGATCCGCTAGCGCTACCGGACTCAGAT
CTCGAGCTCAAGCTTCGAATTCTGCAGTCGACGGTACCGCGGGCCCGGGATCCACCGGTCGCCACCATGG
TGAGCAAGGGCGAGGAGCTGTTCACCGGGGTGGTGCCCATCCTGGTCGAGCTGGACGGCGACGTAAACGG
CCACAGGTTCAGCGTGTCCGGCGAGGGCGAGGGCGATGCCACCTACGGCAAGCTGACCCTGAAGCTCATC
TGCACCACCGGCAAGCTGCCCGTGCCCTGGCCCACCCTCGTGACCACCCTGCAATTCGGCGTGCTGTGCT
TCGCCCGCTACCCCGACCACATGAAGCAGCACGACTTCTTCAAGTCCGCCATGCCCGATGGCTACGTCCA
GGAGCGTACCATCTTCTTCAAGGACGACGGCAACTACAAGACCCGCGCCGAGGTGAAGTTCGAGGGCGAC
ACCCTGGTGAACCGCATCGAGCTGAAGGGCTTCGACTTCAAGGAGGACGGCAACATCCTGGGGCACAAGC
TGGAGTACAACGGGATAAGCTCAAACGTATATATCACCGCCGACAAGCAGAAGAACGGCATCAAGGCCCA
CTTCAAGATCCGCCACAACATCGAGGACGGCGGCGTGCAGCTCGCCGACCACTACCAGCAGAACACCCCC
ATCGGCGACGGCCCCGTGCTGCTGCCCGACAACCACTACCTGAGCGTCCAGTCCAAGCTGAGCAAAGACC
CCAACGAGAAGCGCGATCACATGGTCCTGCTGGAGTCCGTGACCGCCGCCGGGATCACTCTCGGCATGGA
CGAGCTGTACAAGTAAGCGGCCGCGACTCTAGATCATAATCAGCCATACCACATTTGTAGAGGTTTTACT
TGCTTTAAAAAACCTCCCACACCTCCCCCTGAACCTGAAACATAAAATGAATGCAATTGTTGTTGTTAAC
TTGTTTATTGCAGCTTATAATGGTTACAAATAAAGCAATAGCATCACAAATTTCACAAATAAAGCATTTT
TTTCACTGCATTCTAGTTGTGGTTTGTCCAAACTCATCAATGTATCTTAAGGCGTAAATTGTAAGCGTTA
ATATTTTGTTAAAATTCGCGTTAAATTTTTGTTAAATCAGCTCATTTTTTAACCAATAGGCCGAAATCGG
CAAAATCCCTTATAAATCAAAAGAATAGACCGAGATAGGGT
[37 nt withheld, positions 4032-4068]
AAAGAACGTGGACTCCAACGTCAAAGG
[49 nt withheld, positions 4096-4144]
T
[91 nt withheld, positions 4146-4236]
G
[124 nt withheld, positions 4238-4361]
CAGGTGGCACTTTTCGGGGAAATGTGCGCGGAACCCCTATTTGTTTATTTTTCTAAATACATTCAAATAT
GTATCCGCTCATGAGACAATAACCCTGATAAATGCTTCAATAATATTGAAAAAGGAAGAGTCCTGAGGCG
GAAAGAACCAGCTGTGGAATGTGTGTCAGTTAGGGTGTGGAAAGTCCCCAGGCTCCCCAGCAGGCAGAAG
TATGCAAAGCATGCATCTCAATTAGTCAGCAACCAGGTGTGGAAAGTCCCCAGGCTCCCCAGCAGGCAGA
AGTATGCAAAGCATGCATCTCAATTAGTCAGCAACCATAGTCCCGCCCCTAACTCCGCCCATCCCGCCCC
TAACTCCGCCCAGTTCCGCCC
Features (pLannotate 1.2.2; 14 found; start..end, strand, type, name):
    154..948     +  CDS            NeoR/KanR: aminoglycoside phosphotransferase from Tn5; aph(3')-II (or nptII); confers resistance to neomycin, kanamycin, and G418 (Geneticin®)
    969..1121    +  CDS            ble (fragment): BLE_KLEPN - Experimental evidence at protein level: Swiss-Prot protein existence level 1. Binding protein with a strong affinity to the bleomycin family of antibiotics. Binds to CL990; an antimitotic-antibiotic compound. From Klebsiella pneumoniae.
   1180..1227    +  polyA_signal   HSV TK poly(A) signal: herpes simplex virus thymidine kinase polyadenylation signal (Cole and Stacy, 1985)
   1318..1334    -  polyA_signal   bGH poly(A) signal (fragment): bovine growth hormone polyadenylation signal
   1556..2144    +  rep_origin     ori: high-copy-number ColE1/pMB1/pBR322/pUC origin of replication
   2319..2622    +  enhancer       CMV enhancer: human cytomegalovirus immediate early enhancer
   2623..2826    +  promoter       CMV promoter: human cytomegalovirus (CMV) immediate early promoter
   2849..2929    +  misc_feature   MCS: multiple cloning site
   2937..3653    +  CDS            Sirius: Sirius is a basic (constitutively fluorescent) uv fluorescent protein published in 2009, derived from Aequorea victoria. It has very low acid sensitivity.
   3672..3755    +  CDS            large T antigen (fragment): large T antigen from SV40 (simian virus 40)
   3778..3899    +  polyA_signal   SV40 poly(A) signal: SV40 polyadenylation signal
   3933..4361    -  rep_origin     f1 ori (sequence partly withheld): f1 bacteriophage origin of replication; arrow indicates direction of (+) strand synthesis
   4388..4492    +  promoter       AmpR promoter: bla
   4494..119     +  promoter       SV40 promoter (across the origin): SV40 enhancer and early promoter
