[The description below was written by a language model from this plasmid's Addgene catalogue record and pLannotate feature annotations shown in this document.]
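Description:
Sirius-N1 is an empty mammalian expression backbone of the "N1" cloning-vector type, designed for building fusion proteins in which a gene of interest is placed upstream of, and in frame with, the fluorescent protein Sirius. The catalogue lists the backbone at about 4.75 kb, and the sequenced record is 4,732 nt. The plasmid replicates in E. coli at high copy from a ColE1/pUC-type origin and also carries an f1 bacteriophage origin. A single NeoR/KanR (Tn5 aminoglycoside phosphotransferase) gene provides selection in both hosts. It sits downstream of a bacterial AmpR (bla) promoter, which drives kanamycin resistance in bacteria, and an SV40 enhancer/early promoter, which drives G418 resistance in mammalian cells. An HSV TK polyadenylation signal terminates it.

The expression cassette consists of the human CMV immediate-early enhancer and promoter, a multiple cloning site, the Sirius coding sequence and an SV40 poly(A) signal. No insert is present. A coding sequence cloned into the MCS without a stop codon would be expressed with Sirius as a C-terminal tag. Sirius is an Aequorea victoria-derived, constitutively fluorescent ultramarine protein with recorded excitation at 355 nm and emission at 424 nm. It is noted for photostability and very low acid sensitivity, which suits it to imaging in acidic compartments and to multicolour work. Short annotated fragments (ble, bGH poly(A), SV40 large T antigen) appear to be partial matches within flanking backbone sequence rather than functional elements. The vector is typically used for live-cell localization studies of tagged proteins in transfected mammalian cells.
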