Addgene plasmid #54506: Sirius-N1
Purpose: (Empty Backbone) Localization: N1 Cloning Vector, Excitation: 355, Emission: 424
Depositing lab: Michael Davidson. Depositing organization: Florida State University, Tallahassee. Publication: An ultramarine fluorescent protein with increased photostability and pH insensitivity. Tomosugi W, Matsuda T, Tani T, Nemoto T, Kotera I, Saito K, Horikawa K, Nagai T. Nat Methods. 2009 May;6(5):351-3. doi: 10.1038/nmeth.1317. Epub 2009 Apr 6. PubMed 19349978.
Backbone
  Vector backbone: Sirius-N1
  Backbone size (bp): 4750
  Vector type: Mammalian Expression
  Selectable markers: Neomycin (select with G418)
  Tag / fusion protein: Sirius (C terminal on backbone)
Growth in bacteria
  Bacterial resistance: Kanamycin, 50 μg/mL
  Growth temperature: 37°C
  Growth strain: DH5alpha
  Copy number: High Copy
Gene/Insert
  Gene/Insert name: None
  Tag / fusion protein: Sirius (C terminal on backbone)
Terms and licenses: Academic/Nonprofit Terms; Industry Terms
Depositor comments: . Excitation = 355; Emission = 424
How to cite: Sirius-N1 was a gift from Michael Davidson (Addgene plasmid # 54506 ; http://n2t.net/addgene:54506 ; RRID:Addgene_54506)
