>Addgene plasmid #54506 | Sirius-N1 | depositor partial sequence | sequence record 84903 | insert sequence
AACAACTCCGCCCCATTGACGCAAATGGGCGGTAGGCGTGTACGGTGGGAGGTCTATATAAGCAGAGCTG
GTTTAGTGAACCGTCAGATCCGCTAGCGCTACCGGACTCAGATCTCGAGCTCAAGCTTCGAATTCTGCAG
TCGACGGTACCGCGGGCCCGGGATCCACCGGTCGCCACCATGGTGAGCAAGGGCGAGGAGCTGTTCACCG
GGGTGGTGCCCATCCTGGTCGAGCTGGACGGCGACGTAAACGGCCACAGGTTCAGCGTGTCCGGCGAGGG
CGAGGGCGATGCCACCTACGGCAAGCTGACCCTGAAGCTCATCTGCACCACCGGCAAGCTGCCCGTGCCC
TGGCCCACCCTCGTGACCACCCTGCAATTCGGCGTGCTGTGCTTCGCCCGCTACCCCGACCACATGAAGC
AGCACGACTTCTTCAAGTCCGCCATGCCCGATGGCTACGTCCAGGAGCGTACCATCTTCTTCAAGGACGA
CGGCAACTACAAGACCCGCGCCGAGGTGAAGTTCGAGGGCGACACCCTGGTGAACCGCATCGAGCTGAAG
GGCTTCGACTTCAAGGAGGACGGCAACATCCTGGGGCACAAGCTGGAGTACAACGGGATAAGCTCAAACG
TATATATCACCGCCGACAAGCAGAAGAACGGCATCAAGGCCCACTTCAAGATCCGCCACAACATCGAGGA
CGGCGGCGTGCAGCTCGCCGACCACTACCAGCAGAACACCCCCATCGGCGACGGCCCCGTGCTGCTGCCC
GACAACCACTACCTGAGCGTCCAGTCCAAGCTGAGCAAAGACCCCAACGAGAAGCGCGATCACATGGTCC
TGCTGGAGTCCGTGACCGCCGCCGGGATCACTCTCGGCATGGACGAGCTGTACAAGTAAGCGGCCGCGAC
TCTAGATCATAATCAGCCATACCACATTTGTAGAGGTTTTACTTGCTTTAAAAAACCTCCCACACCTCCC
CCTGAACCTGAAAC
