>Addgene plasmid #54506 | Sirius-N1 | addgene partial sequence | sequence record 90469 | CMV-F 5'-CGCAAATGGGCGGTAGGCGTG-3'
GTGAACCGTCAGATCCGCTAGCGCTACCGGACTCAGATCTCGAGCTCAAGCTTCGAATTCTGCAGTCGAC
GGTACCGCGGGCCCGGGATCCACCGGTCGCCACCATGGTGAGCAAGGGCGAGGAGCTGTTCACCGGGGTG
GTGCCCATCCTGGTCGAGCTGGACGGCGACGTAAACGGCCACAGGTTCAGCGTGTCCGGCGAGGGCGAGG
GCGATGCCACCTACGGCAAGCTGACCCTGAAGCTCATCTGCACCACCGGCAAGCTGCCCGTGCCCTGGCC
CACCCTCGTGACCACCCTGCAATTCGGCGTGCTGTGCTTCGCCCGCTACCCCGACCACATGAAGCAGCAC
GACTTCTTCAAGTCCGCCATGCCCGATGGCTACGTCCAGGAGCGTACCATCTTCTTCAAGGACGACGGCA
ACTACAAGACCCGCGCCGAGGTGAAGTTCGAGGGCGACACCCTGGTGAACCGCATCGAGCTGAAGGGCTT
CGACTTCAAGGAGGACGGCAACATCCTGGGGCACAAGCTGGAGTACAACGGGATAAGCTCAAACGTATAT
ATCACCGCCGACAAGCAGAAGAACGGCATCAAGGCCCACTTCAAGATCCGCCACAACATCGAGGACGGCG
GCGTGCAGCTCGCCGACCACTACCAGCAGAACACCCCCATCGGCGACGGCCCCGTGCTGCTGCCCGACAA
CCACTACCTGAGCGTCCAGTCCAAGCTGAGCAAAGACCCCAACGAGAAGCGCGATCACATGGTCCTGCTG
GAGTCCGTGACCGCCGCCGGGATCACTCTCGGCATGGACGAGCTGTACAAGTAAGCGGCCGCGACTCTAG
ATCATAATCAGCCATACCACATTTGTAGAGGTT
